Addgene plasmid #79969: pNPK-NLS-Vika
Purpose: expresses human codon-optimized Vika-recombinase in mammalian cells
Depositing lab: Frank Buchholz. Depositing organization: Technische Universitaet Dresden. Publication: Vika/vox, a novel efficient and specific Cre/loxP-like site-specific recombination system. Karimova M, Abi-Ghanem J, Berger N, Surendranath V, Pisabarro MT, Buchholz F. Nucleic Acids Res. 2013 Jan;41(2):e37. doi: 10.1093/nar/gks1037. Epub 2012 Nov 9. PubMed 23143104.
Backbone
  Vector backbone: pNPK
  Total vector size (bp): 6005
  Vector type: Mammalian Expression
  Selectable markers: Neomycin (select with G418)
Growth in bacteria
  Bacterial resistance: Ampicillin, 100 μg/mL
  Growth temperature: 37°C
  Growth strain: DH5alpha
  Copy number: High Copy
Gene/Insert
  Gene/Insert name: human codon-optimized Vika sequence, NLS tagged
  Species: Synthetic; derived from Vibrio coralliilyticus ATCC BAA-450
  Insert size (bp): 1110
  GenBank ID: NZ_ACZN01000014.1 ZP_05884863
  Promoter: PGK
  Tag / fusion protein: NLS (N terminal on insert)
  Cloning method: Restriction Enzyme; 5′ cloning site BsrGI (not destroyed); 3′ cloning site XbaI (not destroyed)
  Sequencing primers: 5′ GCTGTTCTCCTCTTCCTC; 3′ CTCTGTAGGTAGTTTGTCC
Terms and licenses: Academic/Nonprofit Terms; Industry Terms: Not Available to Industry
How to cite: pNPK-NLS-Vika was a gift from Frank Buchholz (Addgene plasmid # 79969 ; http://n2t.net/addgene:79969 ; RRID:Addgene_79969)
