[The description below was written by a language model from this plasmid's Addgene catalogue record and pLannotate feature annotations shown in this document.]
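Description:
pNPK-NLS-Vika is a mammalian expression plasmid of about 6 kb, built on the pNPK backbone, that produces the site-specific recombinase Vika in mammalian cells. It is maintained in E. coli through a high-copy ColE1/pUC-type origin and a β-lactamase gene conferring ampicillin resistance. For selection of transfected mammalian cells it carries a separate neomycin phosphotransferase cassette, oriented opposite to the main expression unit and annotated with a herpes simplex virus thymidine kinase promoter fragment and TK polyadenylation signal, allowing G418 selection. Remnants of the lac promoter/operator region and a lacI fragment are cloning-vector leftovers with no stated role.

The payload is a roughly 1.1 kb synthetic, human codon-optimized coding sequence for Vika, a recombinase derived from Vibrio coralliilyticus, fused at its N-terminus to a nuclear localization signal so that the enzyme reaches genomic or episomal targets in the nucleus. According to the record it was inserted between BsrGI and XbaI sites and is driven by the mouse PGK promoter, a moderate-strength constitutive promoter active in many cell types. The automated feature table does not annotate the Vika open reading frame itself, which presumably occupies the unannotated stretch between the PGK promoter and the downstream SV40 sequences. Those SV40 elements (small t antigen intron, flanking T antigen fragments and the SV40 poly(A) signal) form a standard 3′ processing cassette; the SV40 NLS annotated there lies within this viral segment and is not the N-terminal tag.

Vika recognizes vox sites in a manner analogous to Cre acting on loxP, so the plasmid is used to trigger vox-dependent excision, inversion or integration in mammalian cells, providing a recombination system alongside Cre/loxP-like tools.
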