Features (pLannotate 1.2.2; 16 found; start..end, strand, type, name):
     16..514     +  promoter       PGK promoter: mouse phosphoglycerate kinase 1 promoter
   1676..1748    +  CDS            small t antigen (fragment): SV40 (simian virus 40) small t antigen
   1750..1815    +  intron         small t intron: SV40 (simian virus 40) small t antigen intron
   1945..1965    +  CDS            SV40 NLS: nuclear localization signal of SV40 (simian virus 40) large T antigen
   2284..2367    +  CDS            large T antigen (fragment): large T antigen from SV40 (simian virus 40)
   2390..2524    +  polyA_signal   SV40 poly(A) signal: SV40 polyadenylation signal
   2635..2651    -  protein_bind   lac operator: The lac repressor binds to the lac operator to inhibit transcription in E. coli. This inhibition can be relieved by adding lactose or isopropyl-β-D-thiogalactopyranoside (IPTG). lac repressor encoded by lacI
   2659..2689    -  promoter       lac promoter: promoter for the E. coli lac operon
   2704..2725    -  protein_bind   CAP binding site: CAP binding activates transcription in the presence of cAMP. E. coli catabolite activator protein
   2738..2830    -  CDS            lacI (fragment): lac repressor; lacI; The lac repressor binds to the lac operator to inhibit transcription in E. coli. This inhibition can be relieved by adding lactose or isopropyl-β-D-thiogalactopyranoside (IPTG).
   3013..3601    -  rep_origin     ori: high-copy-number ColE1/pMB1/pBR322/pUC origin of replication
   3772..4632    -  CDS            AmpR: β-lactamase; bla; confers resistance to ampicillin, carbenicillin, and related antibiotics
   4633..4737    -  promoter       AmpR promoter: bla
   4861..4909    -  polyA_signal   HSV TK poly(A) signal: herpes simplex virus thymidine kinase polyadenylation signal (Cole and Stacy, 1985)
   4916..5719    -  CDS            NeoR/KanR: aminoglycoside phosphotransferase from Tn5; aph(3')-II (or nptII); confers resistance to neomycin, kanamycin, and G418 (Geneticin®)
   5724..5852    -  promoter       HSV TK promoter (fragment): herpes simplex virus thymidine kinase promoter
>Addgene plasmid #79969 | pNPK-NLS-Vika | depositor full sequence | sequence record 157295 | pNPK-NLS-Vika sequence 5999 bps
TCGAGGAATTCTACCGGGTAGGGGAGGCGCTTTTCCCAAGGCAGTCTGGAGCATGCGCTTTAGCAGCCCC
GCTGGGCACTTGGCGCTACACAAGTGGCCTCTGGCTCGCACACATTCCACATCCACCGGTAGGCGCCAAC
CGGCTCCGTTCTTTGGTGGCCCCTTCGCGCCACCTTCTACTCCTCCCCTAGTCAGGAAGTTCCCCCCCGC
CCCGCAGCTCGCGTCGTGCAGGACGTGACAAATGGAAGTAGCACGTCTCACTAGTCTCGTGCAGATGGAC
AGCACCGCTGAGCAATGGAAGCGGGTAGGCCTTTGGGGCAGCGGCCAATAGCAGCTTTGCTCCTTCGCTT
TCTGGGCTCAGAGGCTGGGAAGGGGTGGGTCCGGGGGCGGGCTCAGGGGCGGGCTCAGGGGCGGGGCGGG
CGCCCGAAGGTCCTCCGGAGGCCCGGCATTCTGCACGCTTCAAAAGCGCACGTCTGCCGCGCTGTTCTCC
TCTTCCTCATCTCCGGGCCTTTCGACCTGCAGATCTAAGCTAGAGCTCAGGAATTGTACAGCCACCATGA
AGAAAAAGCGGAAAGTGACCGACCTGACCCCCTTCCCCCCCCTGGAACACCTGGAACCCGACGAGTTCGC
CGACCTGGTCCGCAAGGCCATCAAGAGGGATCCCCAGGCTGGCGCCCACCCTGCCATCCAGAGCGCCATC
AGCCACTTCCAGGACGAGTTCGTGCGGCGGCAGGGAGAGTGGCAGCCAGCTACACTGCAGCGGCTGCGGA
ACGCCTGGAACGTGTTCGTGCGGTGGTGCACCCACCAGGGCATTCCCGCCCTGCCCGCCAGACACCAGGA
CGTGGAAAGATACCTGATCGAGCGGCGGAACGAGCTGCACCGGAACACCCTGAAGGTGCACCTGTGGGCC
ATCGGCAAGACCCACGTGATCAGCGGCCTGCCCAACCCCTGCGCCCACAGATACGTGAAAGCCCAGATGG
CCCAGATCACCCACCAGAAAGTGCGCGAGAGAGAGCGGATCGAGCAGGCCCCTGCCTTCAGAGAGAGCGA
CCTGGACCGGCTGACCGAGCTGTGGTCCGCCACCAGAAGCGTGACCCAGCAGCGGGACCTGATGATCGTG
TCCCTGGCCTACGAGACACTGCTGCGGAAGAACAACCTGGAACAGATGAAAGTGGGCGACATCGAGTTCT
GCCAGGACGGCAGCGCCCTGATCACCATCCCCTTCAGCAAGACCAACCACAGCGGCAGGGACGACGTGCG
GTGGATCAGCCCCCAGGTGGCCAACCAGGTGCACGCCTACCTGCAGCTGCCCAACATCGACGCCGACCCC
CAGTGCTTCCTGCTGCAGAGAGTGAAGCGGAGCGGCAAGGCCCTGAACCCCGAGAGCCACAATACCCTGA
ACGGCCACCACCCCGTGTCCGAGAAGCTGATCAGCCGGGTGTTCGAGCGGGCCTGGCGGGCTCTGAATCA
CGAGACAGGCCCCAGATACACCGGCCACAGCGCCAGAGTGGGAGCCGCCCAGGATCTGCTGCAGGAAGGC
TACAGCACCCTGCAGGTCATGCAGGCTGGCGGCTGGTCCAGCGAGAAGATGGTGCTGAGATACGGCCGGC
ATCTGCACGCCCACACCAGCGCCATGGCCCAGAAGCGGAGACAGCGGTCTAGAGTCGAGGAATTCTCTTT
GTGAAGGAACCTTACTTCTGTGGTGTGACATAATTGGACAAACTACCTACAGAGATTTAAAGCTCTAAGG
TAAATATAAAATTTTTAAGTGTATAATGTGTTAAACTACTGATTCTAATTGTTTGTGTATTTTAGATTCC
AACCTATGGAACTGATGAATGGGAGCAGTGGTGGAATGCCTTTAATGAGGAAAACCTGTTTTGCTCAGAA
GAAATGCCATCTAGTGATGATGAGGCTACTGCTGACTCTCAACATTCTACTCCTCCAAAAAAGAAGAGAA
AGGTAGAAGACCCCAAGGACTTTCCTTCAGAATTGCTAAGTTTTTTGAGTCATGCTGTGTTTAGTAATAG
AACTCTTGCTTGCTTTGCTATTTACACCACAAAGGAAAAAGCTGCACTGCTATACAAGAAAATTATGGAA
AAATATTCTGTAACCTTTATAAGTAGGCATAACAGTTATAATCATAACATACTGTTTTTTCTTACTCCAC
ACAGGCATAGAGTGTCTGCTATTAATAACTATGCTCAAAAATTGTGTACCTTTAGCTTTTTAATTTGTAA
AGGGGTTAATAAGGAATATTTGATGTATAGTGCCTTGACTAGAGATCATAATCAGCCATACCACATTTGT
AGAGGTTTTACTTGCTTTAAAAAACCTCCCACACCTCCCCCTGAACCTGAAACATAAAATGAATGCAATT
GTTGTTGTTAACTTGTTTATTGCAGCTTATAATGGTTACAAATAAAGCAATAGCATCACAAATTTCACAA
ATAAAGCATTTTTTTCACTGCATTCTAGTTGTGGTTTGTCCAAACTCATCAATGTATCTTATCATGTCTG
GATCGATCCCCGGGTACCAATAAAAGAGCTTTATTTTCATGATCTGTGTGTTGGTTTTTGTGTGCGGCGC
GCCAGCTTGGCGTAATCATGGTCATAGCTGTTTCCTGTGTGAAATTGTTATCCGCTCACAATTCCACACA
ACATACGAGCCGGAAGCATAAAGTGTAAAGCCTGGGGTGCCTAATGAGTGAGCTAACTCACATTAATTGC
GTTGCGCTCACTGCCCGCTTTCCAGTCGGGAAACCTGTCGTGCCAGCTGCATTAATGAATCGGCCAACGC
GCGGGGAGAGGCGGTTTGCGTATTGGGCGCTCTTCCGCTTCCTCGCTCACTGACTCGCTGCGCTCGGTCG
TTCGGCTGCGGCGAGCGGTATCAGCTCACTCAAAGGCGGTAATACGGTTATCCACAGAATCAGGGGATAA
CGCAGGAAAGAACATGTGAGCAAAAGGCCAGCAAAAGGCCAGGAACCGTAAAAAGGCCGCGTTGCTGGCG
TTTTTCCATAGGCTCCGCCCCCCTGACGAGCATCACAAAAATCGACGCTCAAGTCAGAGGTGGCGAAACC
CGACAGGACTATAAAGATACCAGGCGTTTCCCCCTGGAAGCTCCCTCGTGCGCTCTCCTGTTCCGACCCT
GCCGCTTACCGGATACCTGTCCGCCTTTCTCCCTTCGGGAAGCGTGGCGCTTTCTCATAGCTCACGCTGT
AGGTATCTCAGTTCGGTGTAGGTCGTTCGCTCCAAGCTGGGCTGTGTGCACGAACCCCCCGTTCAGCCCG
ACCGCTGCGCCTTATCCGGTAACTATCGTCTTGAGTCCAACCCGGTAAGACACGACTTATCGCCACTGGC
AGCAGCCACTGGTAACAGGATTAGCAGAGCGAGGTATGTAGGCGGTGCTACAGAGTTCTTGAAGTGGTGG
CCTAACTACGGCTACACTAGAAGGACAGTATTTGGTATCTGCGCTCTGCTGAAGCCAGTTACCTTCGGAA
AAAGAGTTGGTAGCTCTTGATCCGGCAAACAAACCACCGCTGGTAGCGGTGGTTTTTTTGTTTGCAAGCA
GCAGATTACGCGCAGAAAAAAAGGATCTCAAGAAGATCCTTTGATCTTTTCTACGGGGTCTGACGCTCAG
TGGAACGAAAACTCACGTTAAGGGATTTTGGTCATGAGATTATCAAAAAGGATCTTCACCTAGATCCTTT
TAAATTAAAAATGAAGTTTTAAATCAATCTAAAGTATATATGAGTAAACTTGGTCTGACAGTTACCAATG
CTTAATCAGTGAGGCACCTATCTCAGCGATCTGTCTATTTCGTTCATCCATAGTTGCCTGACTCCCCGTC
GTGTAGATAACTACGATACGGGAGGGCTTACCATCTGGCCCCAGTGCTGCAATGATACCGCGAGACCCAC
GCTCACCGGCTCCAGATTTATCAGCAATAAACCAGCCAGCCGGAAGGGCCGAGCGCAGAAGTGGTCCTGC
AACTTTATCCGCCTCCATCCAGTCTATTAATTGTTGCCGGGAAGCTAGAGTAAGTAGTTCGCCAGTTAAT
AGTTTGCGCAACGTTGTTGCCATTGCTACAGGCATCGTGGTGTCACGCTCGTCGTTTGGTATGGCTTCAT
TCAGCTCCGGTTCCCAACGATCAAGGCGAGTTACATGATCCCCCATGTTGTGCAAAAAAGCGGTTAGCTC
CTTCGGTCCTCCGATCGTTGTCAGAAGTAAGTTGGCCGCAGTGTTATCACTCATGGTTATGGCAGCACTG
CATAATTCTCTTACTGTCATGCCATCCGTAAGATGCTTTTCTGTGACTGGTGAGTACTCAACCAAGTCAT
TCTGAGAATAGTGTATGCGGCGACCGAGTTGCTCTTGCCCGGCGTCAATACGGGATAATACCGCGCCACA
TAGCAGAACTTTAAAAGTGCTCATCATTGGAAAACGTTCTTCGGGGCGAAAACTCTCAAGGATCTTACCG
CTGTTGAGATCCAGTTCGATGTAACCCACTCGTGCACCCAACTGATCTTCAGCATCTTTTACTTTCACCA
GCGTTTCTGGGTGAGCAAAAACAGGAAGGCAAAATGCCGCAAAAAAGGGAATAAGGGCGACACGGAAATG
TTGAATACTCATACTCTTCCTTTTTCAATATTATTGAAGCATTTATCAGGGTTATTGTCTCATGAGCGGA
TACATATTTGAATGTATTTAGAAAAATAAACAAATAGGGGTTCCGCGCACATTTCCCCGAAAAGTGCCAC
CTGACGTCTAAGAAACCATTATTATCATGACATTAACCTATAAAAATAGGCGTATCACGAGGCCCTGCGG
CCGCAAGGCAATTGTGGAGTCGACGGATCCGAACAAACGACCCAACACCCGTGCGTTTTATTCTGTCTTT
TTATTGCCGATCCCCTCAGAAGAACTCGTCAAGAAGGCGATAGAAGGCGATGCGCTGCGAATCGGGAGCG
GCGATACCGTAAAGCACGAGGAAGCGGTCAGCCCATTCGCCGCCAAGCTCTTCAGCAATATCACGGGTAG
CCAACGCTATGTCCTGATAGCGGTCCGCCACACCCAGCCGGCCACAGTCGATGAATCCAGAAAAGCGGCC
ATTTTCCACCATGATATTCGGCAAGCAGGCATCGCCATGGGTCACGACGAGATCCTCGCCGTCGGGCATG
CGCGCCTTGAGCCTGGCGAACAGTTCGGCTGGCGCGAGCCCCTGATGCTCTTCGTCCAGATCATCCTGAT
CGACAAGACCGGCTTCCATCCGAGTACGTGCTCGCTCGATGCGATGTTTCGCTTGGTGGTCGAATGGGCA
GGTAGCCGGATCAAGCGTATGCAGCCGCCGCATTGCATCAGCCATGATGGATACTTTCTCGGCAGGAGCA
AGGTGAGATGACAGGAGATCCTGCCCCGGCACTTCGCCCAATAGCAGCCAGTCCCTTCCCGCTTCAGTGA
CAACGTCGAGCACAGCTGCGCAAGGAACGCCCGTCGTGGCCAGCCACGATAGCCGCGCTGCCTCGTCCTG
CAGTTCATTCAGGGCACCGGACAGGTCGGTCTTGACAAAAAGAACCGGGCGCCCCTGCGCTGACAGCCGG
AACACGGCGGCATCAGAGCAGCCGATTGTCTGTTGTGCCCAGTCATAGCCGAATAGCCTCTCCACCCAAG
CGGCCGGAGAACCTGCGTGCAATCCATCTTGTTCAATGGCCGATCCCATATTGGCTGCAGGGTCGCTCGG
TGTTCGAGGCCACACGCGTCACCTTAATATGCGAAGTGGACCTGGGACCGCGCCGCCCCGACTGCATCTG
CGTGTTCGAATTCGCCAATGACAAGACGCTGGGCGGGGTTTGCTCGACATTGGGTGGAAACATTCCAGGC
CTGGGTGGAGAGGCTTTTTGCTTCCTCTTGCAAAACCACACTGCTCGACATTGGGTGGAAACATTCCAGG
CCTGGGTGGAGAGGCTTTTTGCTTCCTCTTGCAAAACCACACTGCTCGA
