>Addgene plasmid #79969 | pNPK-NLS-Vika | addgene partial sequence | sequence record 156038 | mPGK-F 5'-cattctgcacgcttcaaaag-3'
TGTTCTCCTCTTCCTCATCTCCGGGCCTTTCGACCTGCAGATCTAAGCTAGAGCTCAGGAATTGTACAGC
CACCATGAAGAAAAAGCGGAAAGTGACCGACCTGACCCCCTTCCCCCCCCTGGAACACCTGGAACCCGAC
GAGTTCGCCGACCTGGTCCGCAAGGCCATCAAGAGGGATCCCCAGGCTGGCGCCCACCCTGCCATCCAGA
GCGCCATCAGCCACTTCCAGGACGAGTTCGTGCGGCGGCAGGGAGAGTGGCAGCCAGCTACACTGCAGCG
GCTGCGGAACGCCTGGAACGTGTTCGTGCGGTGGTGCACCCACCAGGGCATTCCCGCCCTGCCCGCCAGA
CACCAGGACGTGGAAAGATACCTGATCGAGCGGCGGAACGAGCTGCACCGGAACACCCTGAAGGTGCACC
TGTGGGCCATCGGCAAGACCCACGTGATCAGCGGCCTGCCCAACCCCTGCGCCCACAGATACGTGAAAGC
CCAGATGGCCCAGATCACCCACCAGAAAGTGCGCGAGAGAGAGCGGATCGAGCAGGCCCCTGCCTTCAGA
GAGAGCGACCTGGACCGGCTGACCGAGCTGTGGTCCGCCACCAGAAGCGTGACCCAGCAGCGGGACCTGA
TGATCGTGTCCCTGGCCTACGAGACACTGCTGCGGAAGAACAACCTGGAACAGATGAAAGTGGGCGACAT
CGAGTTCTGCCAGGACGGCAGCGCCCTGATCACCATCCCCTTCAGCAAGACCAACCACAGCGGCAGGGAC
GACGTGCGGTGGATCAGCCCCCAGGTGGCCAACCAGGTGCACGCCTACCTGCAGCTGCCCAACATCGACG
CCGACCCCCAGTGCTTCCTGCTGCAGAGAGTGAAGCGGAGCGGCAAGGCCCTGAACCCCGAGAGCCACAA
TACCCTGAACGGCCACCACCCCGTGTCCGAGAAGCTGATCAGCCGGGTGTTCGAGCGGGCCTGGCGGGCT
CTGAATCACGAGACAGGCCCCAGATACACCGGCCACAGCGCCAGA
