>Addgene plasmid #79969 | pNPK-NLS-Vika | addgene partial sequence | sequence record 156039 | SV40pA-R 5'-GAAATTTGTGATGCTATTGC-3'
TTATAAGCTGCAATAAACAAGTTAACAACAACAATTGCATTCATTTTATGTTTCAGGTTCAGGGGGAGGT
GTGGGAGGTTTTTTAAAGCAAGTAAAACCTCTACAAATGTGGTATGGCTGATTATGATCTCTAGTCAAGG
CACTATACATCAAATATTCCTTATTAACCCCTTTACAAATTAAAAAGCTAAAGGTACACAATTTTTGAGC
ATAGTTATTAATAGCAGACACTCTATGCCTGTGTGGAGTAAGAAAAAACAGTATGTTATGATTATAACTG
TTATGCCTACTTATAAAGGTTACAGAATATTTTTCCATAATTTTCTTGTATAGCAGTGCAGCTTTTTCCT
TTGTGGTGTAAATAGCAAAGCAAGCAAGAGTTCTATTACTAAACACAGCATGACTCAAAAAACTTAGCAA
TTCTGAAGGAAAGTCCTTGGGGTCTTCTACCTTTCTCTTCTTTTTTGGAGGAGTAGAATGTTGAGAGTCA
GCAGTAGCCTCATCATCACTAGATGGCATTTCTTCTGAGCAAAACAGGTTTTCCTCATTAAAGGCATTCC
ACCACTGCTCCCATTCATCAGTTCCATAGGTTGGAATCTAAAATACACAAACAATTAGAATCAGTAGTTT
AACACATTATACACTTAAAAATTTTATATTTACCTTAGAGCTTTAAATCTCTGTAGGTAGTTTGTCCAAT
TATGTCACACCACAGAAGTAAGGTTCCTTCACAAAGAGAATTCCTCGACTCTAGACCGCTGTCTCCGCTT
CTGGGCCATGGCGCTGGTGTGGGCGTGCAGATGCCGGCCGTATCTCAGCACCATCTTCTCGCTGGACCAG
CCGCCAGCCTGCATGACCTGCAGGGTGCTGTAGCCTTCCTGCAGCAGATCCTGGGCGGCTCCCACTCTGG
CGCTGTGGCCGGTGTATCTGGGGCCTGTCTCGTGATTCAGAGCCCGCCAGGCCCGCTCGAACACCCGGCT
GATCAGCTTCTCGGACACGGGGTGGTGGCCGTTCAGGGTATTGTGGCTCTCGGGGTTCAGGGCCTTGCCG
CTCCG
